>Addgene plasmid #32411 | pENTR-R4r-mCherry-R3r | depositor full sequence | sequence record 37099 | pENTR-R4r-mCherry-R3r sequence 3378 bps
TATAATAAAGTTGAACGAGAAACGTAAAATGATATAAATATCAATATATTAAATTAGATTTTGCATAAAA
AACAGACTACATAATACTGTAAAACACAACATATCCAGTCACTATGAATCAACTACTTAGATGGTATTAG
TGACCTGTACTGCAGGGCGGCCGCGATATCCCCTATAGTGAGTCGTATTACATGGTCATAGCTGTTTCCT
GGCAGCTCTGGCCCGTGTCTCAAAATCTCTGATGTTACATTGCACAAGATAAAAATATATCATCATGAAC
AATAAAACTGTCTGCTTACATAAACAGTAATACAAGGGGTGTTATGAGCCATATTCAACGGGAAACGTCG
AGGCCGCGATTAAATTCCAACATGGATGCTGATTTATATGGGTATAAATGGGCTCGCGATAATGTCGGGC
AATCAGGTGCGACAATCTATCGCTTGTATGGGAAGCCCGATGCGCCAGAGTTGTTTCTGAAACATGGCAA
AGGTAGCGTTGCCAATGATGTTACAGATGAGATGGTCAGACTAAACTGGCTGACGGAATTTATGCCTCTT
CCGACCATCAAGCATTTTATCCGTACTCCTGATGATGCATGGTTACTCACCACTGCGATCCCCGGAAAAA
CAGCATTCCAGGTATTAGAAGAATATCCTGATTCAGGTGAAAATATTGTTGATGCGCTGGCAGTGTTCCT
GCGCCGGTTGCATTCGATTCCTGTTTGTAATTGTCCTTTTAACAGCGATCGCGTATTTCGTCTCGCTCAG
GCGCAATCACGAATGAATAACGGTTTGGTTGATGCGAGTGATTTTGATGACGAGCGTAATGGCTGGCCTG
TTGAACAAGTCTGGAAAGAAATGCATAAACTTTTGCCATTCTCACCGGATTCAGTCGTCACTCATGGTGA
TTTCTCACTTGATAACCTTATTTTTGACGAGGGGAAATTAATAGGTTGTATTGATGTTGGACGAGTCGGA
ATCGCAGACCGATACCAGGATCTTGCCATCCTATGGAACTGCCTCGGTGAGTTTTCTCCTTCATTACAGA
AACGGCTTTTTCAAAAATATGGTATTGATAATCCTGATATGAATAAATTGCAGTTTCATTTGATGCTCGA
TGAGTTTTTCTAATCAGAATTGGTTAATTGGTTGTAACACTGGCAGAGCATTACGCTGACTTGACGGGAC
GGCGCAAGCTCATGACCAAAATCCCTTAACGTGAGTTACGCGTCGTTCCACTGAGCGTCAGACCCCGTAG
AAAAGATCAAAGGATCTTCTTGAGATCCTTTTTTTCTGCGCGTAATCTGCTGCTTGCAAACAAAAAAACC
ACCGCTACCAGCGGTGGTTTGTTTGCCGGATCAAGAGCTACCAACTCTTTTTCCGAAGGTAACTGGCTTC
AGCAGAGCGCAGATACCAAATACTGTTCTTCTAGTGTAGCCGTAGTTAGGCCACCACTTCAAGAACTCTG
TAGCACCGCCTACATACCTCGCTCTGCTAATCCTGTTACCAGTGGCTGCTGCCAGTGGCGATAAGTCGTG
TCTTACCGGGTTGGACTCAAGACGATAGTTACCGGATAAGGCGCAGCGGTCGGGCTGAACGGGGGGTTCG
TGCACACAGCCCAGCTTGGAGCGAACGACCTACACCGAACTGAGATACCTACAGCGTGAGCTATGAGAAA
GCGCCACGCTTCCCGAAGGGAGAAAGGCGGACAGGTATCCGGTAAGCGGCAGGGTCGGAACAGGAGAGCG
CACGAGGGAGCTTCCAGGGGGAAACGCCTGGTATCTTTATAGTCCTGTCGGGTTTCGCCACCTCTGACTT
GAGCGTCGATTTTTGTGATGCTCGTCAGGGGGGCGGAGCCTATGGAAAAACGCCAGCAACGCGGCCTTTT
TACGGTTCCTGGCCTTTTGCTGGCCTTTTGCTCACATGTTCTTTCCTGCGTTATCCCCTGATTCTGTGGA
TAACCGTATTACCGCCTTTGAGTGAGCTGATACCGCTCGCCGCAGCCGAACGACCGAGCGCAGCGAGTCA
GTGAGCGAGGAAGCGGAAGAGCGCCCAATACGCAAACCGCCTCTCCCCGCGCGTTGGCCGATTCATTAAT
GCAGCTGGCACGACAGGTTTCCCGACTGGAAAGCGGGCAGTGAGCGCAACGCAATTAATACGCGTACCGC
TAGCCAGGAAGAGTTTGTAGAAACGCAAAAAGGCCATCCGTCAGGATGGCCTTCTGCTTAGTTTGATGCC
TGGCAGTTTATGGCGGGCGTCCTGCCCGCCACCCTCCGGGCCGTTGCTTCACAACGTTCAAATCCGCTCC
CGGCGGATTTGTCCTACTCAGGAGAGCGTTCACCGACAAACAACAGATAAAACGAAAGGCCCAGTCTTCC
GACTGAGCCTTTCGTTTTATTTGATGCCTGGCAGTTCCCTACTCTCGCGTTAACGCTAGCATGGATGTTT
TCCCAGTCACGACGTTGTAAAACGACGGCCAGTCTTAAGCTCGGGCCCCTACAGGTCACTAATACCATCT
AAGTAGTTGATTCATAGTGACTGGATATGTTGTGTTTTACAGTATTATGTAGTCTGTTTTTTATGCAAAA
TCTAATTTAATATATTGATATTTATATCATTTTACGTTTCTCGTTCAACTTTTCTATACAAAGTTGCTAT
GGTGAGCAAGGGCGAGGAGGACAACATGGCCATCATCAAGGAGTTCATGCGCTTCAAGGTGCACATGGAG
GGCTCCGTGAACGGCCACGAGTTCGAGATCGAGGGCGAGGGCGAGGGCCGCCCCTACGAGGGCACCCAGA
CCGCCAAGCTGAAGGTGACCAAGGGCGGCCCCCTGCCCTTCGCCTGGGACATCCTGTCCCCTCAGTTCAT
GTACGGCTCCAAGGCCTACGTGAAGCACCCCGCCGACATCCCCGACTACTTGAAGCTGTCCTTCCCCGAG
GGCTTCAAGTGGGAGCGCGTGATGAACTTCGAGGACGGCGGCGTGGTGACCGTGACCCAGGACTCCTCCC
TGCAGGACGGCGAGTTCATCTACAAGGTGAAGCTGCGCGGCACCAACTTCCCCTCCGACGGCCCCGTAAT
GCAGAAGAAGACCATGGGCTGGGAGGCCTCCTCCGAGCGGATGTACCCCGAGGACGGCGCCCTGAAGGGC
GAGATCAAGCAGAGGCTGAAGCTGAAGGACGGCGGCCACTACGACGCCGAGGTCAAGACCACCTACAAGG
CCAAGAAGCCCGTGCAGCTGCCCGGCGCCTACAACGTCAACATCAAGCTGGACATCACCTCCCACAACGA
GGACTACACCATCGTGGAACAGTACGAGCGCGCCGAGGGCCGCCACTCCACCGGCGGCATGGACGAGCTG
TACAAGTAAACAACTTTG
Features (pLannotate 1.2.2; 11 found; start..end, strand, type, name):
    172..190     -  promoter       T7 promoter: promoter for bacteriophage T7 RNA polymerase
    324..1133    +  CDS            KanR: aminoglycoside phosphotransferase; aph(3')-Ia; confers resistance to kanamycin in bacteria or G418 (Geneticin®) in eukaryotes
   1280..1868    +  rep_origin     ori: high-copy-number ColE1/pMB1/pBR322/pUC origin of replication
   2051..2143    +  CDS            lacI (fragment): lac repressor; lacI; The lac repressor binds to the lac operator to inhibit transcription in E. coli. This inhibition can be relieved by adding lactose or isopropyl-β-D-thiogalactopyranoside (IPTG).
   2198..2225    -  terminator     rrnB T2 terminator: transcription terminator T2 from the E. coli rrnB gene
   2357..2400    +  terminator     rrnB T1 terminator: Escherichia coli rrnB; transcription terminator T1 from the E. coli rrnB gene
   2447..2483    -  CDS            lacZα (fragment): LacZα fragment of β-galactosidase; lacZ fragment
   2533..2652    -  protein_bind   attR1: mutant version of attR; recombination site for the Gateway® LR reaction LR Clonase™
   2636..2656    -  protein_bind   attB4: mutant version of attB; core recombination site for the Gateway® BP reaction BP Clonase™
   2659..3366    +  CDS            mCherry: mCherry is a basic (constitutively fluorescent) red fluorescent protein published in 2004, derived from Discosoma sp.. It is reported to be a very rapidly-maturing monomer with low acid sensitivity.
   3371..116     +  protein_bind   attR3 (across the origin): mutant version of attR; recombination site for the Gateway® LR reaction LR Clonase™
