[The description below was written by a language model from this plasmid's Addgene catalogue record and pLannotate feature annotations shown in this document.]
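Description:
pENTR-R4r-mCherry-R3r is a small (about 3.4 kb) Gateway entry clone built by BP recombination into the Invitrogen MultiSite donor vector pDONR221 P4r-P3r. It is maintained in E. coli through a high-copy ColE1/pUC-type origin and selected with kanamycin via an aph(3')-Ia resistance gene. Although catalogued as a bacterial expression vector, it is functionally a shuttle for recombinational cloning: no promoter is annotated upstream of the insert. The only promoter found, a T7 promoter, lies on the opposite strand just beyond the downstream recombination site, so it points back toward the insert in antisense. The rrnB T1 and T2 terminators upstream of the cassette are the usual pDONR feature that insulates the insert from read-through transcription arising in the backbone. The short lacI and lacZα fragments are backbone remnants with no evident function.

The payload is the coding sequence of mCherry, a monomeric, rapidly maturing red fluorescent protein derived from Discosoma, taken from pmCherry according to the record. It is flanked by attR-type recombination sites. The automated annotation labels the upstream site as attR1 overlapping an attB4 core, and the downstream site, which spans the numbering origin, as attR3. Together with the construct name, this is consistent with an attR4–attR3 pair, which defines the middle position in a multi-fragment LR reaction. In such a reaction, mCherry is joined in a fixed order and orientation with entry clones carrying compatible sites, for example a promoter element and another coding or regulatory module, and assembled into a destination vector. The associated publication describes a modular toolbox for rapidly generating viral vectors that increase or decrease neuronal gene expression in vivo, in which this plasmid would supply the red fluorescent reporter module.
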