Addgene plasmid #32411: pENTR-R4r-mCherry-R3r
Depositing lab: Matthew Nolan. Depositing organization: University of Edinburgh. Publication: A Molecular Toolbox for Rapid Generation of Viral Vectors to Up- or Down-Regulate Neuronal Gene Expression in vivo. White MD, Milne RV, Nolan MF. Front Mol Neurosci. 2011;4:8. Epub 2011 Jul 4. 10.3389/fnmol.2011.00008 PubMed 21772812.
Backbone
  Vector backbone: pDONR221 P4r-P3r
  Backbone manufacturer: Invitrogen
  Vector type: Bacterial Expression
Growth in bacteria
  Bacterial resistance: Kanamycin, 50 μg/mL
  Growth temperature: 30°C
  Growth strain: Stbl2
  Copy number: High Copy
Gene/Insert
  Gene/Insert name: mCherry
  Cloning method: Gateway Cloning
  Sequencing primers: 5′ M13 Forward
Resource information
  A portion of this plasmid was derived from a plasmid made by: pmCherry
Terms and licenses: Academic/Nonprofit Terms; Industry Terms: Not Available to Industry
How to cite: pENTR-R4r-mCherry-R3r was a gift from Matthew Nolan (Addgene plasmid # 32411 ; http://n2t.net/addgene:32411 ; RRID:Addgene_32411)
