>Addgene plasmid #32411 | pENTR-R4r-mCherry-R3r | addgene partial sequence | sequence record 39048 | M13pUC-Fwd 5'-CCCAGTCACGACGTTGTAAAACG-3'
GGTCACTAATACCATCTAAGTAGTTGATTCATAGTGACTGGATATGTTGTGTTTTACAGTATTATGTAGT
CTGTTTTTTATGCAAAATCTAATTTAATATATTGATATTTATATCATTTTACGTTTCTCGTTCAACTTTT
CTATACAAAGTTGACCATGGTGAGCAAGGGCGAGGAGGATAACATGGCCATCATCAAGGAGTTCATGCGC
TTCAAGGTGCACATGGAGGGCTCCGTGAACGGCCACGAGTTCGAGATCGAGGGCGAGGGCGAGGGCCGCC
CCTACGAGGGCACCCAGACCGCCAAGCTGAAGGTGACCAAGGGTGGCCCCCTGCCCTTCGCCTGGGACAT
CCTGTCCCCTCAGTTCATGTACGGCTCCAAGGCCTACGTGAAGCACCCCGCCGACATCCCCGACTACTTG
AAGCTGTCCTTCCCCGAGGGCTTCAAGTGGGAGCGCGTGATGAACTTCGAGGACGGCGGCGTGGTGACCG
TGACCCAGGACTCCTCCCTGCAGGACGGCGAGTTCATCTACAAGGTGAAGCTGCGCGGCACCAACTTCCC
CTCCGACGGCCCCGTAATGCAGAAGAAGACCATGGGCTGGGAGGCCTCCTCCGAGCGGATGTAC
